Addgene plasmid #223565: pMSCV_Mock
Purpose: (Empty Backbone) The plasmid is expressed in mammalian cells as a control.
Depositing lab: Hyun Woo Park. Depositing organization: Yonsei University. Publication: Targeting FLT3-TAZ signaling to suppress drug resistance in blast phase chronic myeloid leukemia. Shin JE, Kim SH, Kong M, Kim HR, Yoon S, Kee KM, Kim JA, Kim DH, Park SY, Park JH, Kim H, No KT, Lee HW, Gee HY, Hong S, Guan KL, Roe JS, Lee H, Kim DW, Park HW. Mol Cancer. 2023 Nov 6;22(1):177. doi: 10.1186/s12943-023-01837-4. PubMed 37932786.
Backbone
  Vector backbone: pMSCV
  Vector type: Mammalian Expression, Retroviral
  Selectable markers: Puromycin
Growth in bacteria
  Bacterial resistance: Ampicillin, 100 μg/mL
  Growth temperature: 37°C
  Growth strain: NEB Stable
  Copy number: Unknown
Terms and licenses: Academic/Nonprofit Terms; Industry Terms: Not Available to Industry
Depositor comments: A control vector with the insert(FLT3) removed from the pMSCV_FLT3 vector.
How to cite: pMSCV_Mock was a gift from Hyun Woo Park (Addgene plasmid # 223565 ; http://n2t.net/addgene:223565 ; RRID:Addgene_223565)
