[The description below was written by a language model from this plasmid's Addgene catalogue record and pLannotate feature annotations shown in this document.]
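Description:
pMSCV_Mock is an empty gammaretroviral expression vector built on the pMSCV (murine stem cell virus) backbone and intended as a negative control in mammalian cells. According to the depositor, it was derived from a companion FLT3 expression construct, pMSCV_FLT3, by removing the FLT3 insert, so that cells carrying it go through the same delivery and selection as those receiving the gene of interest but express no transgene. In E. coli the 6.3 kb plasmid replicates from a high-copy ColE1/pUC-type origin and is selected with ampicillin through the β-lactamase gene and its native promoter. The annotation also picks up short remnants of lac regulatory elements, lacI, lacZα, rop, bom and the tetracycline resistance gene. These are backbone cloning leftovers rather than functional parts.

The retroviral cassette is flanked by 5' and 3' long terminal repeats from murine embryonic stem cell virus. The 5' LTR drives transcription of the genomic RNA. It is followed by the MESV Ψ packaging signal and a truncated MMLV gag region lacking its start codon, which extends the packaging signal and improves encapsidation without producing Gag protein. A small env fragment lies upstream of the 5' LTR. In the feature table the truncated gag region is followed almost directly by the mouse PGK promoter, consistent with an empty insert position. The PGK promoter drives puromycin N-acetyltransferase, allowing puromycin selection of stably transduced cells. Because the vector carries no functional gag, pol or env genes, these must be supplied in trans by a packaging system to produce replication-defective virus. The associated work concerns FLT3 signalling in chronic myeloid leukaemia, where this plasmid serves as the mock comparison.
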