Features (pLannotate 1.2.2; 18 found; start..end, strand, type, name):
     37..135     +  CDS            env (fragment): murine leukemia virus gPr80 envelope polyprotein precursor; env; proteolytically cleaved into gp70SU and p15TM subunits
    177..693     +  LTR            5' LTR: 5' long terminal repeat from murine embryonic stem cell virus
    757..1098    +  misc_feature   MESV Ψ: packaging signal of murine embryonic stem cell virus
   1165..1581    +  CDS            gag (truncated): truncated Moloney murine leukemia virus (MMLV) gag gene lacking the start codon
   1616..2115    +  promoter       PGK promoter: mouse phosphoglycerate kinase 1 promoter
   2136..2735    +  CDS            PuroR: puromycin N-acetyltransferase; pac from Streptomyces alboniger; confers resistance to puromycin
   2835..3349    +  LTR            3' LTR: 3' long terminal repeat from murine embryonic stem cell virus
   3511..3527    -  protein_bind   lac operator: The lac repressor binds to the lac operator to inhibit transcription in E. coli. This inhibition can be relieved by adding lactose or isopropyl-β-D-thiogalactopyranoside (IPTG). lac repressor encoded by lacI
   3535..3565    -  promoter       lac promoter: promoter for the E. coli lac operon
   3580..3601    -  protein_bind   CAP binding site: CAP binding activates transcription in the presence of cAMP. E. coli catabolite activator protein
   3614..3706    -  CDS            lacI (fragment): lac repressor; lacI; The lac repressor binds to the lac operator to inhibit transcription in E. coli. This inhibition can be relieved by adding lactose or isopropyl-β-D-thiogalactopyranoside (IPTG).
   3889..4477    -  rep_origin     ori: high-copy-number ColE1/pMB1/pBR322/pUC origin of replication
   4648..5508    -  CDS            AmpR: β-lactamase; bla; confers resistance to ampicillin, carbenicillin, and related antibiotics
   5509..5613    -  promoter       AmpR promoter: bla
   5708..5743    +  CDS            rop (fragment): Rop protein, which maintains plasmids at low copy number; rop
   5845..5944    +  misc_feature   bom (fragment): basis of mobility region from pBR322
   5950..6099    -  CDS            lacZα (fragment): LacZα fragment of β-galactosidase; lacZ fragment
   6099..36      -  CDS            TcR (fragment) (across the origin): tetracycline efflux protein; tet; confers resistance to tetracycline
>Addgene plasmid #223565 | pMSCV_Mock | addgene full sequence | sequence record 443650 | Addgene NGS Result
CCGGTGATGCCGGCCACGATGCGTCCGGCGTAGAGGCGATTAGTCCAATTTGTTAAAGACAGGATATCAG
TGGTCCAGGCTCTAGTTTTGACTCAACAATATCACCAGCTGAAGCCTATAGAGTACGAGCCATAGATAAA
ATAAAAGATTTTATTTAGTCTCCAGAAAAAGGGGGGAATGAAAGACCCCACCTGTAGGTTTGGCAAGCTA
GCTTAAGTAACGCCATTTTGCAAGGCATGGAAAATACATAACTGAGAATAGAGAAGTTCAGATCAAGGTT
AGGAACAGAGAGACAGCAGAATATGGGCCAAACAGGATATCTGTGGTAAGCAGTTCCTGCCCCGGCTCAG
GGCCAAGAACAGATGGTCCCCAGATGCGGTCCCGCCCTCAGCAGTTTCTAGAGAACCATCAGATGTTTCC
AGGGTGCCCCAAGGACCTGAAATGACCCTGTGCCTTATTTGAACTAACCAATCAGTTCGCTTCTCGCTTC
TGTTCGCGCGCTTCTGCTCCCCGAGCTCAATAAAAGAGCCCACAACCCCTCACTCGGCGCGCCAGTCCTC
CGATAGACTGCGTCGCCCGGGTACCCGTATTCCCAATAAAGCCTCTTGCTGTTTGCATCCGAATCGTGGA
CTCGCTGATCCTTGGGAGGGTCTCCTCAGATTGATTGACTGCCCACCTCGGGGGTCTTTCATTTGGAGGT
TCCACCGAGATTTGGAGACCCCTGCCCAGGGACCACCGACCCCCCCGCCGGGAGGTAAGCTGGCCAGCGG
TCGTTTCGTGTCTGTCTCTGTCTTTGTGCGTGTTTGTGCCGGCATCTAATGTTTGCGCCTGCGTCTGTAC
TAGTTAGCTAACTAGCTCTGTATCTGGCGGACCCGTGGTGGAACTGACGAGTTCTGAACACCCGGCCGCA
ACCCTGGGAGACGTCCCAGGGACTTTGGGGGCCGTTTTTGTGGCCCGACCTGAGGAAGGGAGTCGATGTG
GAATCCGACCCCGTCAGGATATGTGGTTCTGGTAGGAGACGAGAACCTAAAACAGTTCCCGCCTCCGTCT
GAATTTTTGCTTTCGGTTTGGAACCGAAGCCGCGCGTCTTGTCTGCTGCAGCGCTGCAGCATCGTTCTGT
GTTGTCTCTGTCTGACTGTGTTTCTGTATTTGTCTGAAAATTAGGGCCAGACTGTTACCACTCCCTTAAG
TTTGACCTTAGGTCACTGGAAAGATGTCGAGCGGATCGCTCACAACCAGTCGGTAGATGTCAAGAAGAGA
CGTTGGGTTACCTTCTGCTCTGCAGAATGGCCAACCTTTAACGTCGGATGGCCGCGAGACGGCACCTTTA
ACCGAGACCTCATCACCCAGGTTAAGATCAAGGTCTTTTCACCTGGCCCGCATGGACACCCAGACCAGGT
CCCCTACATCGTGACCTGGGAAGCCTTGGCTTTTGACCCCCCTCCCTGGGTCAAGCCCTTTGTACACCCT
AAGCCTCCGCCTCCTCTTCCTCCATCCGCCCCGTCTCTCCCCCTTGAACCTCCTCGTTCGACCCCGCCTC
GATCCTCCCTTTATCCAGCCCTCACTCCTTCTCTAGGCGCCGGAATTCGTTAACCTCGAGAGATCTAATT
CTACCGGGTAGGGGAGGCGCTTTTCCCAAGGCAGTCTGGAGCATGCGCTTTAGCAGCCCCGCTGGGCACT
TGGCGCTACACAAGTGGCCTCTGGCCTCGCACACATTCCACATCCACCGGTAGGCGCCAACCGGCTCCGT
TCTTTGGTGGCCCCTTCGCGCCACCTTCTACTCCTCCCCTAGTCAGGAAGTTCCCCCCCGCCCCGCAGCT
CGCGTCGTGCAGGACGTGACAAATGGAAGTAGCACGTCTCACTAGTCTCGTGCAGATGGACAGCACCGCT
GAGCAATGGAAGCGGGTAGGCCTTTGGGGCAGCGGCCAATAGCAGCTTTGCTCCTTCGCTTTCTGGGCTC
AGAGGCTGGGAAGGGGTGGGTCCGGGGGCGGGCTCAGGGGCGGGCTCAGGGGCGGGGCGGGCGCCCGAAG
GTCCTCCGGAGGCCCGGCATTCTGCACGCTTCAAAAGCGCACGTCTGCCGCGCTGTTCTCCTCTTCCTCA
TCTCCGGGCCTTTCGACCTGCAGCCCAAGCTTACCATGACCGAGTACAAGCCCACGGTGCGCCTCGCCAC
CCGCGACGACGTCCCCAGGGCCGTACGCACCCTCGCCGCCGCGTTCGCCGACTACCCCGCCACGCGCCAC
ACCGTCGATCCGGACCGCCACATCGAGCGGGTCACCGAGCTGCAAGAACTCTTCCTCACGCGCGTCGGGC
TCGACATCGGCAAGGTGTGGGTCGCGGACGACGGCGCCGCGGTGGCGGTCTGGACCACGCCGGAGAGCGT
CGAAGCGGGGGCGGTGTTCGCCGAGATCGGCCCGCGCATGGCCGAGTTGAGCGGTTCCCGGCTGGCCGCG
CAGCAACAGATGGAAGGCCTCCTGGCGCCGCACCGGCCCAAGGAGCCCGCGTGGTTCCTGGCCACCGTCG
GCGTCTCGCCCGACCACCAGGGCAAGGGTCTGGGCAGCGCCGTCGTGCTCCCCGGAGTGGAGGCGGCCGA
GCGCGCCGGGGTGCCCGCCTTCCTGGAGACCTCCGCGCCCCGCAACCTCCCCTTCTACGAGCGGCTCGGC
TTCACCGTCACCGCCGACGTCGAGGTGCCCGAAGGACCGCGCACCTGGTGCATGACCCGCAAGCCCGGTG
CCTGACGCCCGCCCCACGACCCGCAGCGCCCGACCGAAAGGAGCGCACGACCCCATGCATCGATAAAATA
AAAGATTTTATTTAGTCTCCAGAAAAAGGGGGGAATGAAAGACCCCACCTGTAGGTTTGGCAAGCTAGCT
TAAGTAACGCCATTTTGCAAGGCATGGAAAATACATAACTGAGAATAGAGAAGTTCAGATCAAGGTTAGG
AACAGAGAGACAGCAGAATATGGGCCAAACAGGATATCTGTGGTAAGCAGTTCCTGCCCCGGCTCAGGGC
CAAGAACAGATGGTCCCCAGATGCGGTCCCGCCCTCAGCAGTTTCTAGAGAACCATCAGATGTTTCCAGG
GTGCCCCAAGGACCTGAAATGACCCTGTGCCTTATTTGAACTAACCAATCAGTTCGCTTCTCGCTTCTGT
TCGCGCGCTTCTGCTCCCCGAGCTCAATAAAAGAGCCCACAACCCCTCACTCGGCGCGCCAGTCCTCCGA
TAGACTGCGTCGCCCGGGTACCCGTGTATCCAATAAACCCTCTTGCAGTTGCATCCGACTTGTGGTCTCG
CTGTTCCTTGGGAGGGTCTCCTCTGAGTGATTGACTACCCGTCAGCGGGGGTCTTTCATGGGTAACAGTT
TCTTGAAGTTGGAGAACAACATTCTGAGGGTAGGAGTCGAATATTAAGTAATCCTGACTCAATTAGCCAC
TGTTTTGAATCCACATACTCCAATACTCCTGAAATAGTTCATTATGGACAGCGCAGAAAGAGCTGGGGAG
AATTGTGAAATTGTTATCCGCTCACAATTCCACACAACATACGAGCCGGAAGCATAAAGTGTAAAGCCTG
GGGTGCCTAATGAGTGAGCTAACTCACATTAATTGCGTTGCGCTCACTGCCCGCTTTCCAGTCGGGAAAC
CTGTCGTGCCAGCTGCATTAATGAATCGGCCAACGCGCGGGGAGAGGCGGTTTGCGTATTGGGCGCTCTT
CCGCTTCCTCGCTCACTGACTCGCTGCGCTCGGTCGTTCGGCTGCGGCGAGCGGTATCAGCTCACTCAAA
GGCGGTAATACGGTTATCCACAGAATCAGGGGATAACGCAGGAAAGAACATGTGAGCAAAAGGCCAGCAA
AAGGCCAGGAACCGTAAAAAGGCCGCGTTGCTGGCGTTTTTCCATAGGCTCCGCCCCCCTGACGAGCATC
ACAAAAATCGACGCTCAAGTCAGAGGTGGCGAAACCCGACAGGACTATAAAGATACCAGGCGTTTCCCCC
TGGAAGCTCCCTCGTGCGCTCTCCTGTTCCGACCCTGCCGCTTACCGGATACCTGTCCGCCTTTCTCCCT
TCGGGAAGCGTGGCGCTTTCTCATAGCTCACGCTGTAGGTATCTCAGTTCGGTGTAGGTCGTTCGCTCCA
AGCTGGGCTGTGTGCACGAACCCCCCGTTCAGCCCGACCGCTGCGCCTTATCCGGTAACTATCGTCTTGA
GTCCAACCCGGTAAGACACGACTTATCGCCACTGGCAGCAGCCACTGGTAACAGGATTAGCAGAGCGAGG
TATGTAGGCGGTGCTACAGAGTTCTTGAAGTGGTGGCCTAACTACGGCTACACTAGAAGAACAGTATTTG
GTATCTGCGCTCTGCTGAAGCCAGTTACCTTCGGAAAAAGAGTTGGTAGCTCTTGATCCGGCAAACAAAC
CACCGCTGGTAGCGGTGGTTTTTTTGTTTGCAAGCAGCAGATTACGCGCAGAAAAAAAGGATCTCAAGAA
GATCCTTTGATCTTTTCTACGGGGTCTGACGCTCAGTGGAACGAAAACTCACGTTAAGGGATTTTGGTCA
TGAGATTATCAAAAAGGATCTTCACCTAGATCCTTTTAAATTAAAAATGAAGTTTTAAATCAATCTAAAG
TATATATGAGTAAACTTGGTCTGACAGTTACCAATGCTTAATCAGTGAGGCACCTATCTCAGCGATCTGT
CTATTTCGTTCATCCATAGTTGCCTGACTCCCCGTCGTGTAGATAACTACGATACGGGAGGGCTTACCAT
CTGGCCCCAGTGCTGCAATGATACCGCGAGACCCACGCTCACCGGCTCCAGATTTATCAGCAATAAACCA
GCCAGCCGGAAGGGCCGAGCGCAGAAGTGGTCCTGCAACTTTATCCGCCTCCATCCAGTCTATTAATTGT
TGCCGGGAAGCTAGAGTAAGTAGTTCGCCAGTTAATAGTTTGCGCAACGTTGTTGCCATTGCTACAGGCA
TCGTGGTGTCACGCTCGTCGTTTGGTATGGCTTCATTCAGCTCCGGTTCCCAACGATCAAGGCGAGTTAC
ATGATCCCCCATGTTGTGCAAAAAAGCGGTTAGCTCCTTCGGTCCTCCGATCGTTGTCAGAAGTAAGTTG
GCCGCAGTGTTATCACTCATGGTTATGGCAGCACTGCATAATTCTCTTACTGTCATGCCATCCGTAAGAT
GCTTTTCTGTGACTGGTGAGTACTCAACCAAGTCATTCTGAGAATAGTGTATGCGGCGACCGAGTTGCTC
TTGCCCGGCGTCAATACGGGATAATACCGCGCCACATAGCAGAACTTTAAAAGTGCTCATCATTGGAAAA
CGTTCTTCGGGGCGAAAACTCTCAAGGATCTTACCGCTGTTGAGATCCAGTTCGATGTAACCCACTCGTG
CACCCAACTGATCTTCAGCATCTTTTACTTTCACCAGCGTTTCTGGGTGAGCAAAAACAGGAAGGCAAAA
TGCCGCAAAAAAGGGAATAAGGGCGACACGGAAATGTTGAATACTCATACTCTTCCTTTTTCAATATTAT
TGAAGCATTTATCAGGGTTATTGTCTCATGAGCGGATACATATTTGAATGTATTTAGAAAAATAAACAAA
TAGGGGTTCCGCGCACATTTCCCCGAAAAGTGCCACCTGACGTCTAAGAAACCATTATTATCATGACATT
AACCTATAAAAATAGGCGTATCACGAGGCCCTTTCGTCTCGCGCGTTTCGGTGATGACGGTGAAAACCTC
TGACACATGCAGCTCCCGGAGACGGTCACAGCTTGTCTGTAAGCGGATGCCGGGAGCAGACAAGCCCGTC
AGGGCGCGTCAGCGGGTGTTGGCGGGTGTCGGGGCTGGCTTAACTATGCGGCATCAGAGCAGATTGTACT
GAGAGTGCACCATATGCGGTGTGAAATACCGCACAGATGCGTAAGGAGAAAATACCGCATCAGGCGCCAT
TCGCCATTCAGGCTGCGCAACTGTTGGGAAGGGCGATCGGTGCGGGCCTCTTCGCTATTACGCCAGCTGG
CGAAAGGGGGATGTGCTGCAAGGCGATTAAGTTGGGTAACGCCAGGGTTTTCCCAGTCACGACGTTGTAA
AACGACGGCGCAAGGAATGGTGCATGCAAGGAGATGGCGCCCAACAGTCCCCCGGCCACGGGGCCTGCCA
CCATACCCACGCCGAAACAAGCGCTCATGAGCCCGAAGTGGCGAGCCCGATCTTCCCCATCGGTGATGTC
GGCGATATAGGCGCCAGCAACCGCACCTGTGGCG
